>Addgene plasmid #149226 | pGBW-m4046658 | addgene full sequence | sequence record 297800 | Ginkgo NGS Result
GCGGCCGCTTGCTATATTGAAGTACGGATTAGAAGCCGCCGAGCGGGCGACAGCCCTCCGACGGAAGACT
CTCCTCCGTGCGTCCTCGTCTTCACCGGTCGCGTTCCTGAAACGCAGATGTGCCTCGCGCCGCACTGCTC
CGAACAATAAAGATTCTACAATACTAGCTTTTATGGTTATGAAGAGGAAAAATTGGCAGTAACCTGGCCC
CACAAACCTTCAAATTAACGAATCAAATTAACAACCATAGGATGATAATGCGATTAGTTTTTTAGCCTTA
TTTCTGGGGTAATTAATCAGCGAAGCGATGATTTTTGATCTATTAACAGATATATAAATGGAAAAGCTGC
ATAACCACTTTAACTAATACTTTCAACATTTTCAGTTTGTATTACTTCTTATTCAAATGTCATAAAAGTA
TCAACAAAAAATTGTTAATATACCTCTATACTTTAACGTCAAGGAGAAAAAACTATAATG
[417 nt withheld, positions 481-897]
TAAACAGGCCCCTTTTCCTTTGTCGATATCATGTAATTAGTTATGTCACGCTTACATTCACGCCCTCCTC
CCACATCCGCTCTAACCGAAAAGGAAGGAGTTAGACAACCTGAAGTCTAGGTCCCTATTTATTTTTTTTA
ATAGTTATGTTAGTATTAAGAACGTTATTTATATTTCAAATTTTTCTTTTTTTTCTGTACAAAGCGGCCG
CCGAACCACTAGTGCACTGCAGTACACGGTTTCCTTGAAATTTTTTTGATTCGGTAATCTCCGAACAGAA
GGAAGAACGAAGGAAGGAGCACAGACTTAGATTGGTATATATACGCATATGTAGTGTTGAAGAAACATGA
AATTGCCCAGTATTCTTAACCCAACTGCACAGAACAAAAACGTGCAGGAAACGAAGATAAATCATGTCGA
AAGCTACATATAAGGAACGTGCTGCTACTCATCCTAGTCCTGTTGCTGCCAAGCTATTTAATATCATGCA
CGAAAAGCAAACAAACTTGTGTGCTTCATTGGATGTTCGTACCACCAAGGAATTACTGGAGTTAGTTGAA
GCATTAGGTCCCAAAATTTGTTTACTAAAAACACATGTGGATATCTTGACTGATTTTTCCATGGAGGGCA
CAGTTAAGCCGCTAAAGGCATTATCCGCCAAGTACAATTTTTTACTCTTCGAGGACAGAAAATTTGCTGA
CATTGGTAATACAGTCAAATTGCAGTACTCTGCGGGTGTATACAGAATAGCAGAATGGGCAGACATTACG
AATGCACACGGTGTGGTGGGCCCAGGTATTGTTAGCGGTTTGAAGCAGGCGGCAGAAGAAGTAACAAAGG
AACCTAGAGGCCTTTTGATGTTAGCAGAATTGTCATGCAAGGGCTCCCTATCTACTGGAGAATATACTAA
GGGTACTGTTGACATTGCGAAGAGCGACAAAGATTTTGTTATCGGCTTTATTGCTCAAAGAGACATGGGT
GGAAGAGATGAAGGTTACGATTGGTTGATTATGACACCCGGTGTGGGTTTAGATGACAAGGGAGATGCAT
TGGGTCAACAGTATAGAACCGTGGATGATGTGGTTTCTACAGGATCTGACATTATTATTGTTGGAAGAGG
ACTATTTGCAAAGGGAAGGGATGCTAAGGTAGAGGGTGAACGTTACAGAAAAGCAGGCTGGGAAGCATAT
TTGAGAAGATGCGGCCAGCAAAACTAAAAAACTGTATTATAAGTAAATGCATGTATACTAAACTCACAAA
TTAGAGCTTCAATTTAATTATATCAGTTATTACCCGAGTAACGAAGCATCTGTGCTTCATTTTGTAGAAC
AAAAATGCAACGCGAGAGCGCTAATTTTTCAAACAAAGAATCTGAGCTGCATTTTTACAGAACAGAAATG
CAACGCGAAAGCGCTATTTTACCAACGAAGAATCTGTGCTTCATTTTTGTAAAACAAAAATGCAACGCGA
GAGCGCTAATTTTTCAAACAAAGAATCTGAGCTGCATTTTTACAGAACAGAAATGCAACGCGAGAGCGCT
ATTTTACCAACAAAGAATCTATACTTCTTTTTTGTTCTACAAAAATGCATCCCGAGAGCGCTATTTTTCT
AACAAAGCATCTTAGATTACTTTTTTTCTCCTTTGTGCGCTCTATAATGCAGTCTCTTGATAACTTTTTG
CACTGTAGGTCCGTTAAGGTTAGAAGAAGGCTACTTTGGTGTCTATTTTCTCTTCCATAAAAAAAGCCTG
ACTCCACTTCCCGCGTTTACTGATTACTAGCGAAGCTGCGGGTGCATTTTTTCAAGATAAAGGCATCCCC
GATTATATTCTATACCGATGTGGATTGCGCATACTTTGTGAACAGAAAGTGATAGCGTTGATGATTCTTC
ATTGGTCAGAAAATTATGAACGGTTTCTTCTATTTTGTCTCTATATACTACGTATAGGAAATGTTTACAT
TTTCGTATTGTTTTCGATTCACTCTATGAATAGTTCTTACTACAATTTTTTTGTCTAAAGAGTAATACTA
GAGATAAACATAAAAAATGTAGAGGTCGAGTTTAGATGCAAGTTCAAGGAGCGAAAGGTGGATGGGTAGG
TTATATAGGGATATAGCACAGAGATATATAGCAAAGAGATACTTTTGAGCAATGTTTGTGGAAGCGGTAT
TCGCAATATTTTAGTAGCTCGTTACAGTCCGGTGCGTTTTTGGTTTTTTGAAAGTGCGTCATCAGAGCGC
TTTTGGTTTTCAAAAGCGCTCTGAAGTTCCTATACTTTCTAGCTAGAGAATAGGAACTTCCCGAGCGGCC
GCGTGTTACAAGCTTGACTCCAGCGTAACTGGACTGCAATCAACTCACTGGCTCACCTTCACGGGTGGGC
CTTTCTTCGGTAGAAAATCAAAGGATCTTCTTGAGATCCTTTTTTTCTGCGCGTAATCTGCTGCTTGCAA
ACAAAAAAACCACCGCTACCAGCGGTGGTTTGTTTGCCGGATCAAGAGCTACCAACTCTTTTTCCGAGGT
AACTGGCTTCAGCAGAGCGCAGATACCAAATACTGTTCTTCTAGTGTAGCCGTAGTTAGGCCACCACTTC
AAGAACTCTGTAGCACCGCCTACATACCTCGCTCTGCTAATCCTGTTACCAGTGGCTGCTGCCAGTGGCG
ATAAGTCGTGTCTTACCGGGTTGGACTCAAGACGATAGTTACCGGATAAGGCGCAGCGGTCGGGCTGAAC
GGGGGGTTCGTGCACACAGCCCAGCTTGGAGCGAACGACCTACACCGAACTGAGATACCTACAGCGTGAG
CTATGAGAAAGCGCCACGCTTCCCGAAGGGAGAAAGGCGGACAGGTATCCGGTAAGCGGCAGGGTCGGAA
CAGGAGAGCGCACGAGGGAGCTTCCAGGGGTAAACGCCTGGTATCTTTATAGTCCTGTCGGGTTTCGCCA
CCTCTGACTTGAGCATCGATTTTTGTGATGCTCGTCAGGGGGGCGGAGCCTATGGAAAAACGCCAGCAAC
GCAGAAAGGCCCACCCGAAGGTGAGCCAGGTGATTACATTTGGGCCCTCATCAGAGGTTTTCACCGTCAT
CACCGAAACGCGCGAGGCAGCTGCGGTAAAGCTCATCAGCGTGGTCGTGAAGCGATTCACAGATGTCTGC
CTGTTCATCCGCGTCCAGCTCGTTGAGTTTCTCCAGAAGCGTTAATGTCTGGCTTCTGATAAAGCGGGCC
ATGTTAAGGGCGGTTTTTTCCTGTTTGGTCACTTACCAATGCTTAATCAGTGAGGCACCTATCTCAGCGA
TCTGTCTATTTCGTTCATCCATAGTTGCCTGACTCCCCGTCGTGTAGATAACTACGATGCGGGAGGGCTT
ACCATCTGGCCCCAGTGCTGCAATGATACCGCGAGACCCACGCTCACCGGCTCCAGATTTATCAGCAATA
AACCAGCCAGCCGGGAGGGCCGAGCGCAGAAGTGATCCTGCAACTTTATCCGCCTCCATCCAGTCTATTA
ATTGTTGCCGGGAAGCTAGAGTAAGTAGTTCGCCAGTTAATAGTTTGCGCAACGTTGTTGCCATTGCTAC
AGGCATCGTGGTGTCACGCTCGTCGTTTGGTATGGCTTCATTCAGCTCCGGTTCCCAACGATCAAGGCGA
GTTACATGATCCCCCATGTTGTGCAAAAAAGCGGTTAGCTCCTTCGGTCCTCCGATCGTTGCCAGAAGTA
AGTTGGCCGCAGTGTTATCACTCATGGTTATGGCAGCACTGCATAATTCTCTTACTGTCATGCCATCCGT
GAGATGCTTTTCTGTGACTGGTGAGTACTCAACCAAGTCATTCTGAGAATAGTGTATGCGGCGACCGAGT
TGCTCTTGCCCGGCGTCAATACGGGATAATACCGCGCCACATAGCAGAACTTTAAAAGTGCTCATCATTG
GAAAACGTTCTTCGGGGCGTAAACTCTCAAGGATCTTACCGCTGTTGAGATCCAGTTCGATGTAACCCAC
TCGTGCACCCAACTGATCTTCAGCATCTTTTACTTTCACCAGCGTTTCTGGGTGAGCAAAAACAGGAAGG
CAAAATGCCGCAAAAAAGGGAATAAGGGCGACACGGAAATGTTGAATACTCATTTTAGCTTCCTTAGCTC
CTGAAAATCTCGATAACTCAAAAAATACGCCCGGTAGTGATCTTATTTCATTATGGTGAAAGTTGGAACC
TCTTACGTGCCGATCAAGTCAAAAGCCTCCGGTCGGAGGCTTTTGACTTTCTGCTATGGAGGTCAGGTAT
GATTTAAATGGTCAGTTAGA
Features (pLannotate 1.2.2; 13 found; start..end, strand, type, name):
     25..466     +  promoter       GAL1 promoter: S. cerevisiae GAL1; inducible promoter, regulated by Gal4
    475..897     +  CDS            R1A_SARS2 (fragment) (sequence partly withheld): Experimental evidence at protein level: Swiss-Prot protein existence level 1. [Non-structural protein 10]: Plays a pivotal role in viral transcription by stimulating both nsp14 3'-5' exoribonuclease and nsp16 2'-O-methyltransferase activities. Therefore plays an essential role in viral mRNAs cap methylation. From Severe acute respiratory syndrome coronavirus 2 (2019-nCoV) (SARS-CoV-2).
    926..1098    +  terminator     CYC1 terminator (fragment): S. cerevisiae CYC1; transcription terminator for CYC1
   1134..1310    +  promoter       URA3 promoter (fragment): S. cerevisiae URA3
   1311..2114    +  CDS            URA3: orotidine-5'-phosphate decarboxylase, required for uracil biosynthesis; S. cerevisiae URA3; yeast auxotrophic marker, counterselectable with 5-fluoroorotic acid (5-FOA)
   2197..3179    -  rep_origin     2μ ori: yeast 2μ plasmid origin of replication
   3257..3286    +  terminator     T3Te terminator: phage T3 early transcription terminator
   3308..3895    +  rep_origin     ori: high-copy-number ColE1/pMB1/pBR322/pUC origin of replication
   3907..3934    -  terminator     T7Te terminator: phage T7 early transcription terminator
   3958..4149    -  CDS            rop: Rop protein, which maintains plasmids at low copy number; rop
   4150..5010    -  CDS            AmpR: β-lactamase; bla; confers resistance to ampicillin, carbenicillin, and related antibiotics
   5011..5113    -  promoter       cat promoter: promoter of the E. coli cat gene encoding chloramphenicol acetyltransferase
   5114..5145    -  terminator     tonB terminator: bidirectional E. coli tonB-P14 transcription terminator
