[The description below was written by a language model from this plasmid's Addgene catalogue record and pLannotate feature annotations shown in this document.]
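Description:
pGBW-m4046658 is an E. coli–yeast shuttle plasmid for galactose-inducible expression of SARS-CoV-2 non-structural protein 10 (nsp10) in Saccharomyces cerevisiae. The backbone is a synthetic AmpR / 2μ URA3 design. In bacteria it replicates from a high-copy ColE1/pUC-type origin and is selected with ampicillin through a β-lactamase gene that the annotation places downstream of a cat promoter. In yeast it is maintained episomally at multiple copies by the 2μ origin and selected by uracil prototrophy through URA3, which also permits counterselection with 5-fluoroorotic acid. Short phage T3Te and T7Te terminators flank the bacterial origin, and a tonB terminator lies upstream of the cat promoter; these presumably insulate the modules from transcriptional read-through. The automated annotation also calls a short rop reading frame next to AmpR, although the catalogue lists the plasmid as high copy.

The payload is a roughly 420 bp nsp10 coding sequence, made by gene synthesis and recoded for S. cerevisiae codon usage ("recode 1"). It corresponds to the nsp10 segment of the viral ORF1ab polyprotein. It sits between the Gal4-regulated GAL1 promoter and a CYC1 terminator fragment, so expression is induced by galactose. No epitope tag or reporter is annotated. nsp10 is the cofactor that stimulates the nsp14 exoribonuclease and the nsp16 2'-O-methyltransferase, giving it a role in viral mRNA cap methylation. The record gives yeast expression of nsp10 as the purpose and names no more specific application. The 5,187 nt sequence comes from the depositor's NGS quality control, which may not fully cover the plasmid, and it is longer than the listed backbone and insert sizes combined.
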