Addgene plasmid #149226: pGBW-m4046658
Purpose: Yeast Expression plasmid for SARS-CoV-2 nsp10
Depositing lab: Ginkgo Bioworks & Benjie Chen. Depositing organization: Ginkgo Bioworks.
Backbone
  Vector backbone: AmpR; 2u URA3
  Backbone size w/o insert (bp): 4078
  Vector type: Yeast Expression
  Selectable markers: URA3
Growth in bacteria
  Bacterial resistance: Ampicillin, 100 μg/mL
  Growth temperature: 37°C
  Growth strain: DH5alpha
  Copy number: High Copy
Gene/Insert
  Gene/Insert name: SARS-CoV-2 nsp10
  Species: S. cerevisiae (budding yeast); Severe acute respiratory syndrome coronavirus 2
  Insert size (bp): 416
  Mutation: Saccharomyces cerevisiae recode 1
  Entrez Gene: ORF1ab (a.k.a. GU280_gp01)
  Promoter: pGAL1
  Cloning method: Unknown
Resource information
  A portion of this plasmid was derived from a plasmid made by: GinkgoBioworks
Depositor comments: NCBI Reference Sequence: YP_009725306.1. Created by gene synthesis with Not1 site. NGS used for QC was performed by Ginkgo and may not fully cover the entire plasmid.
How to cite: pGBW-m4046658 was a gift from Ginkgo Bioworks & Benjie Chen (Addgene plasmid # 149226 ; http://n2t.net/addgene:149226 ; RRID:Addgene_149226)
